>Addgene plasmid #142628 | TFORF0453 | addgene full sequence | sequence record 397753 | Addgene NGS Result
TTAATGTAGTCTTATGCAATACTCTTGTAGTCTTGCAACATGGTAACGATGAGTTAGCAACATGCCTTAC
AAGGAGAGAAAAAGCACCGTGCATGCCGATTGGTGGAAGTAAGGTGGTACGATCGTGCCTTATTAGGAAG
GCAACAGACGGGTCTGACATGGATTGGACGAACCACTGAATTGCCGCATTGCAGAGATATTGTATTTAAG
TGCCTAGCTCGATACATAAACGGGTCTCTCTGGTTAGACCAGATCTGAGCCTGGGAGCTCTCTGGCTAAC
TAGGGAACCCACTGCTTAAGCCTCAATAAAGCTTGCCTTGAGTGCTTCAAGTAGTGTGTGCCCGTCTGTT
GTGTGACTCTGGTAACTAGAGATCCCTCAGACCCTTTTAGTCAGTGTGGAAAATCTCTAGCAGTGGCGCC
CGAACAGGGACTTGAAAGCGAAAGGGAAACCAGAGGAGCTCTCTCGACGCAGGACTCGGCTTGCTGAAGC
GCGCACGGCAAGAGGCGAGGGGCGGCGACTGGTGAGTACGCCAAAAATTTTGACTAGCGGAGGCTAGAAG
GAGAGAGATGGGTGCGAGAGCGTCAGTATTAAGCGGGGGAGAATTAGATCGCGATGGGAAAAAATTCGGT
TAAGGCCAGGGGGAAAGAAAAAATATAAATTAAAACATATAGTATGGGCAAGCAGGGAGCTAGAACGATT
CGCAGTTAATCCTGGCCTGTTAGAAACATCAGAAGGCTGTAGACAAATACTGGGACAGCTACAACCATCC
CTTCAGACAGGATCAGAAGAACTTAGATCATTATATAATACAGTAGCAACCCTCTATTGTGTGCATCAAA
GGATAGAGATAAAAGACACCAAGGAAGCTTTAGACAAGATAGAGGAAGAGCAAAACAAAAGTAAGACCAC
CGCACAGCAAGCGGCCGCTGATCTTCAGACCTGGAGGAGGAGATATGAGGGACAATTGGAGAAGTGAATT
ATATAAATATAAAGTAGTAAAAATTGAACCATTAGGAGTAGCACCCACCAAGGCAAAGAGAAGAGTGGTG
CAGAGAGAAAAAAGAGCAGTGGGAATAGGAGCTTTGTTCCTTGGGTTCTTGGGAGCAGCAGGAAGCACTA
TGGGCGCAGCGTCAATGACGCTGACGGTACAGGCCAGACAATTATTGTCTGGTATAGTGCAGCAGCAGAA
CAATTTGCTGAGGGCTATTGAGGCGCAACAGCATCTGTTGCAACTCACAGTCTGGGGCATCAAGCAGCTC
CAGGCAAGAATCCTGGCTGTGGAAAGATACCTAAAGGATCAACAGCTCCTGGGGATTTGGGGTTGCTCTG
GAAAACTCATTTGCACCACTGCTGTGCCTTGGAATGCTAGTTGGAGTAATAAATCTCTGGAACAGATTTG
GAATCACACGACCTGGATGGAGTGGGACAGAGAAATTAACAATTACACAAGCTTAATACACTCCTTAATT
GAAGAATCGCAAAACCAGCAAGAAAAGAATGAACAAGAATTATTGGAATTAGATAAATGGGCAAGTTTGT
GGAATTGGTTTAACATAACAAATTGGCTGTGGTATATAAAATTATTCATAATGATAGTAGGAGGCTTGGT
AGGTTTAAGAATAGTTTTTGCTGTACTTTCTATAGTGAATAGAGTTAGGCAGGGATATTCACCATTATCG
TTTCAGACCCACCTCCCAACCCCGAGGGGACCCATGCATTGCATCTCAATTAGTCAGCAACCAGGTGTGG
AAAGTCCCCAGGCTCCCCAGCAGGCAGAAGTATGCAAAGCATGCGTCTCAATTAGTCAGCAACCATAGTC
CCGCCCCTAACTCCGCCCATCCCGCCCCTAACTCCGCCCAGTTCCGCCCATTCTCCGCCCCATGGCTGAC
TAATTTTTTTTATTTATGCAGAGGCCGAGGCCGCCTCGGCCTCTGAGCTATTCCAGAAGTAGTGAGGAGG
CTTTTTTGGAGGCCTAGGCTTTTGCAAAAAGCTTTCTAGAGGTACCACCGGAGCTTACCATGACCGAGTA
CAAGCCCACGGTGCGCCTCGCCACCCGCGACGACGTCCCCAGGGCCGTACGCACCCTCGCCGCCGCGTTC
GCCGACTACCCCGCCACGCGCCACACCGTCGATCCGGACCGCCACATCGAGCGGGTCACCGAGCTGCAAG
AACTCTTCCTCACGCGCGTCGGGCTCGACATCGGCAAGGTGTGGGTCGCGGACGACGGCGCCGCCGTGGC
GGTCTGGACCACGCCGGAGAGCGTCGAAGCGGGGGCGGTGTTCGCCGAGATCGGCCCGCGCATGGCCGAG
TTGAGCGGTTCCCGGCTGGCCGCGCAGCAACAGATGGAAGGCCTCCTGGCGCCGCACCGGCCCAAGGAGC
CCGCGTGGTTCCTGGCCACCGTCGGCGTCTCGCCCGACCACCAGGGCAAGGGTCTGGGCAGCGCCGTCGT
GCTCCCCGGAGTGGAGGCGGCCGAGCGCGCCGGGGTGCCCGCCTTCCTGGAGACCTCCGCGCCCCGCAAC
CTCCCCTTCTACGAGCGGCTCGGCTTCACCGTCACCGCCGACGTCGAGGTGCCCGAAGGACCGCGCACCT
GGTGCATGACCCGCAAGCCCGGTGCCAGTTAACGAATTCTAGATCTTGAGACAAATGGCAGTATTCATCC
ACAATTTTAAAAGAAAAGGGGGGATTGGGGGGTACAGTGCAGGGGAAAGAATAGTAGACATAATAGCAAC
AGACATACAAACTAAAGAATTACAAAAACAAATTACAAAAATTCAAAATTTTCGGGTTTATTACAGGGAC
AGCAGAGATCCACTTTGGCGCCGGCTCGAGGCCTGCAGGTGCAAAGATGGATAAAGTTTTAAACAGAGAG
GAATCTTTGCAGCTAATGGACCTTCTAGGTCTTGAAAGGAGTGGGAATTGGCTCCGGTGCCCGTCAGTGG
GCAGAGCGCACATCGCCCACAGTCCCCGAGAAGTTGGGGGGAGGGGTCGGCAATTGAACCGGTGCCTAGA
GAAGGTGGCGCGGGGTAAACTGGGAAAGTGATGTCGTGTACTGGCTCCGCCTTTTTCCCGAGGGTGGGGG
AGAACCGTATATAAGTGCAGTAGTCGCCGTGAACGTTCTTTTTCGCAACGGGTTTGCCGCCAGAACACAG
GTAAGTGCCGTGTGTGGTTCCCGCGGGCCTGGCCTCTTTACGGGTTATGGCCCTTGCGTGCCTTGAATTA
CTTCCACCTGGCTGCAGTACGTGATTCTTGATCCCGAGCTTCGGGTTGGAAGTGGGTGGGAGAGTTCGAG
GCCTTGCGCTTAAGGAGCCCCTTCGCCTCGTGCTTGAGTTGAGGCCTGGCCTGGGCGCTGGGGCCGCCGC
GTGCGAATCTGGTGGCACCTTCGCGCCTGTCTCGCTGCTTTCGATAAGTCTCTAGCCATTTAAAATTTTT
GATGACCTGCTGCGACGCTTTTTTTCTGGCAAGATAGTCTTGTAAATGCGGGCCAAGATCTGCACACTGG
TATTTCGGTTTTTGGGGCCGCGGGCGGCGACGGGGCCCGTGCGTCCCAGCGCACATGTTCGGCGAGGCGG
GGCCTGCGAGCGCGGCCACCGAGAATCGGACGGGGGTAGTCTCAAGCTGGCCGGCCTGCTCTGGTGCCTG
GCCTCGCGCCGCCGTGTATCGCCCCGCCCTGGGCGGCAAGGCTGGCCCGGTCGGCACCAGTTGCGTGAGC
GGAAAGATGGCCGCTTCCCGGCCCTGCTGCAGGGAGCTCAAAATGGAGGACGCGGCGCTCGGGAGAGCGG
GCGGGTGAGTCACCCACACAAAGGAAAAGGGCCTTTCCGTCCTCAGCCGTCGCTTCATGTGACTCCACGG
AGTACCGGGCGCCGTCCAGGCACCTCGATTAGTTCTCGAGCTTTTGGAGTACGTCGTCTTTAGGTTGGGG
GGAGGGGTTTTATGCGATGGAGTTTCCCCACACTGAGTGGGTGGAGACTGAAGTTAGGCCAGCTTGGCAC
TTGATGTAATTCTCCTTGGAATTTGCCCTTTTTGAGTTTGGATCTTGGTTCATTCTCAAGCCTCAGACAG
TGGTTCAAAGTTTTTTTCTTCCATTTCAGGTGTCGTGAGGCTAGCACCGCCACCATGGAACAGAAGCCAA
GCAAGGTGGAGTGTGGGTCAGACCCAGAGGAGAACAGTGCCAGGTCACCAGATGGAAAGCGAAAAAGAAA
GAACGGCCAATGTTCCCTGAAAACCAGCATGTCAGGGTATATCCCTAGTTACCTGGACAAAGACGAGCAG
TGTGTCGTGTGTGGGGACAAGGCAACTGGTTATCACTACCGCTGTATCACTTGTGAGGGCTGCAAGGGCT
TCTTTCGCCGCACAATCCAGAAGAACCTCCATCCCACCTATTCCTGCAAATATGACAGCTGCTGTGTCAT
TGACAAGATCACCCGCAATCAGTGCCAGCTGTGCCGCTTCAAGAAGTGCATCGCCGTGGGCATGGCCATG
GACTTGGTTCTAGATGACTCGAAGCGGGTGGCCAAGCGTAAGCTGATTGAGCAGAACCGGGAGCGGCGGC
GGAAGGAGGAGATGATCCGATCACTGCAGCAGCGACCAGAGCCCACTCCTGAAGAGTGGGATCTGATCCA
CATTGCCACAGAGGCCCATCGCAGCACCAATGCCCAGGGCAGCCATTGGAAACAGAGGCGGAAATTCCTG
CCCGATGACATTGGCCAGTCACCCATTGTCTCCATGCCGGACGGAGACAAGGTGGACCTGGAAGCCTTCA
GCGAGTTTACCAAGATCATCACCCCGGCCATCACCCGTGTGGTGGACTTTGCCAAAAAACTGCCCATGTT
CTCCGAGCTGCCTTGCGAAGACCAGATCATCCTCCTGAAGGGGTGCTGCATGGAGATCATGTCCCTGCGG
GCGGCTGTCCGCTACGACCCTGAGAGCGACACCCTGACGCTGAGTGGGGAGATGGCTGTCAAGCGGGAGC
AGCTCAAGAATGGCGGCCTGGGCGTAGTCTCCGACGCCATCTTTGAACTGGGCAAGTCACTCTCTGCCTT
TAACCTGGATGACACGGAAGTGGCTCTGCTGCAGGCTGTGCTGCTAATGTCAACAGACCGCTCGGGCCTG
CTGTGTGTGGACAAGATCGAGAAGAGTCAGGAGGCGTACCTGCTGGCGTTCGAGCACTACGTCAACCACC
GCAAACACAACATTCCGCACTTCTGGCCCAAGCTGCTGATGAAGGAGAGAGAAGTGCAGAGTTCGATTCT
GTACAAGGGGGCAGCGGCAGAAGGCCGGCCGGGCGGGTCACTGGGCGTCCACCCGGAAGGACAGCAGCTT
CTCGGAATGCATGTTGTTCAGGGTCCGCAGGTCCGGCAGCTTGAGCAGCAGCTTGGTGAAGCGGGAAGTC
TCCAAGGGCCGGTTCTTCAGCACCAGAGCCCGAAGAGCCCGCAGCAGCGTCTCCTGGAGCTGCTCCACCG
AAGCGGAATTCTCCATGCCCGAGCGGTCTGTGGGGAAGACGACAGCAGTGAGGCGGACTCCCCGAGCTCC
TCTGAGGAGGAACCGGAGGTCTGCGAGGACCTGGCAGGCAATGCAGCCTCTCCCTAGTAATGAACTAGTC
CGTAACTTGAAAGTATTTCGATTTCTTGGCTTTATATATCTTGTGGAAAGGACGACTGGCCGTGCTCTCG
CGGGCTCAAACGCGTTAAGTCGACAATCAACCTCTGGATTACAAAATTTGTGAAAGATTGACTGGTATTC
TTAACTATGTTGCTCCTTTTACGCTATGTGGATACGCTGCTTTAATGCCTTTGTATCATGCTATTGCTTC
CCGTATGGCTTTCATTTTCTCCTCCTTGTATAAATCCTGGTTGCTGTCTCTTTATGAGGAGTTGTGGCCC
GTTGTCAGGCAACGTGGCGTGGTGTGCACTGTGTTTGCTGACGCAACCCCCACTGGTTGGGGCATTGCCA
CCACCTGTCAGCTCCTTTCCGGGACTTTCGCTTTCCCCCTCCCTATTGCCACGGCGGAACTCATCGCCGC
CTGCCTTGCCCGCTGCTGGACAGGGGCTCGGCTGTTGGGCACTGACAATTCCGTGGTGTTGTCGGGGAAA
TCATCGTCCTTTCCTTGGCTGCTCGCCTGTGTTGCCACCTGGATTCTGCGCGGGACGTCCTTCTGCTACG
TCCCTTCGGCCCTCAATCCAGCGGACCTTCCTTCCCGCGGCCTGCTGCCGGCTCTGCGGCCTCTTCCGCG
TCTTCGCCTTCGCCCTCAGACGAGTCGGATCTCCCTTTGGGCCGCCTCCCCGCGTCGACTTTAAGACCAA
TGACTTACAAGGCAGCTGTAGATCTTAGCCACTTTTTAAAAGAAAAGGGGGGACTGGAAGGGCTAATTCA
CTCCCAACGAAGACAAGATCTGCTTTTTGCTTGTACTGGGTCTCTCTGGTTAGACCAGATCTGAGCCTGG
GAGCTCTCTGGCTAACTAGGGAACCCACTGCTTAAGCCTCAATAAAGCTTGCCTTGAGTGCTTCAAGTAG
TGTGTGCCCGTCTGTTGTGTGACTCTGGTAACTAGAGATCCCTCAGACCCTTTTAGTCAGTGTGGAAAAT
CTCTAGCAGTACGTATAGTAGTTCATGTCATCTTATTATTCAGTATTTATAACTTGCAAAGAAATGAATA
TCAGAGAGTGAGAGGAACTTGTTTATTGCAGCTTATAATGGTTACAAATAAAGCAATAGCATCACAAATT
TCACAAATAAAGCATTTTTTTCACTGCATTCTAGTTGTGGTTTGTCCAAACTCATCAATGTATCTTATCA
TGTCTGGCTCTAGCTATCCCGCCCCTAACTCCGCCCATCCCGCCCCTAACTCCGCCCAGTTCCGCCCATT
CTCCGCCCCATGGCTGACTAATTTTTTTTATTTATGCAGAGGCCGAGGCCGCCTCGGCCTCTGAGCTATT
CCAGAAGTAGTGAGGAGGCTTTTTTGGAGGCCTAGGGACGTACCCAATTCGCCCTATAGTGAGTCGTATT
ACGCGCGCTCACTGGCCGTCGTTTTACAACGTCGTGACTGGGAAAACCCTGGCGTTACCCAACTTAATCG
CCTTGCAGCACATCCCCCTTTCGCCAGCTGGCGTAATAGCGAAGAGGCCCGCACCGATCGCCCTTCCCAA
CAGTTGCGCAGCCTGAATGGCGAATGGG
[124 nt withheld, positions 7169-7292]
C
[91 nt withheld, positions 7294-7384]
A
[49 nt withheld, positions 7386-7434]
CCTTTGACGTTGGAGTCCACGTTCTTT
[37 nt withheld, positions 7462-7498]
ACCCTATCTCGGTCTATTCTTTTGATTTATAAGGGATTTTGCCGATTTCGGCCTATTGGTTAAAAAATGA
GCTGATTTAACAAAAATTTAACGCGAATTTTAACAAAATATTAACGCTTACAATTTAGGTGGCACTTTTC
GGGGAAATGTGCGCGGAACCCCTATTTGTTTATTTTTCTAAATACATTCAAATATGTATCCGCTCATGAG
ACAATAACCCTGATAAATGCTTCAATAATATTGAAAAAGGAAGAGTATGAGTATTCAACATTTCCGTGTC
GCCCTTATTCCCTTTTTTGCGGCATTTTGCCTTCCTGTTTTTGCTCACCCAGAAACGCTGGTGAAAGTAA
AAGATGCTGAAGATCAGTTGGGTGCACGAGTGGGTTACATCGAACTGGATCTCAACAGCGGTAAGATCCT
TGAGAGTTTTCGCCCCGAAGAACGTTTTCCAATGATGAGCACTTTTAAAGTTCTGCTATGTGGCGCGGTA
TTATCCCGTATTGACGCCGGGCAAGAGCAACTCGGTCGCCGCATACACTATTCTCAGAATGACTTGGTTG
AGTACTCACCAGTCACAGAAAAGCATCTTACGGATGGCATGACAGTAAGAGAATTATGCAGTGCTGCCAT
AACCATGAGTGATAACACTGCGGCCAACTTACTTCTGACAACGATCGGAGGACCGAAGGAGCTAACCGCT
TTTTTGCACAACATGGGGGATCATGTAACTCGCCTTGATCGTTGGGAACCGGAGCTGAATGAAGCCATAC
CAAACGACGAGCGTGACACCACGATGCCTGTAGCAATGGCAACAACGTTGCGCAAACTATTAACTGGCGA
ACTACTTACTCTAGCTTCCCGGCAACAATTAATAGACTGGATGGAGGCGGATAAAGTTGCAGGACCACTT
CTGCGCTCGGCCCTTCCGGCTGGCTGGTTTATTGCTGATAAATCTGGAGCCGGTGAGCGTGGGTCTCGCG
GTATCATTGCAGCACTGGGGCCAGATGGTAAGCCCTCCCGTATCGTAGTTATCTACACGACGGGGAGTCA
GGCAACTATGGATGAACGAAATAGACAGATCGCTGAGATAGGTGCCTCACTGATTAAGCATTGGTAACTG
TCAGACCAAGTTTACTCATATATACTTTAGATTGATTTAAAACTTCATTTTTAATTTAAAAGGATCTAGG
TGAAGATCCTTTTTGATAATCTCATGACCAAAATCCCTTAACGTGAGTTTTCGTTCCACTGAGCGTCAGA
CCCCGTAGAAAAGATCAAAGGATCTTCTTGAGATCCTTTTTTTCTGCGCGTAATCTGCTGCTTGCAAACA
AAAAAACCACCGCTACCAGCGGTGGTTTGTTTGCCGGATCAAGAGCTACCAACTCTTTTTCCGAAGGTAA
CTGGCTTCAGCAGAGCGCAGATACCAAATACTGTTCTTCTAGTGTAGCCGTAGTTAGGCCACCACTTCAA
GAACTCTGTAGCACCGCCTACATACCTCGCTCTGCTAATCCTGTTACCAGTGGCTGCTGCCAGTGGCGAT
AAGTCGTGTCTTACCGGGTTGGACTCAAGACGATAGTTACCGGATAAGGCGCAGCGGTCGGGCTGAACGG
GGGGTTCGTGCACACAGCCCAGCTTGGAGCGAACGACCTACACCGAACTGAGATACCTACAGCGTGAGCT
ATGAGAAAGCGCCACGCTTCCCGAAGGGAGAAAGGCGGACAGGTATCCGGTAAGCGGCAGGGTCGGAACA
GGAGAGCGCACGAGGGAGCTTCCAGGGGGAAACGCCTGGTATCTTTATAGTCCTGTCGGGTTTCGCCACC
TCTGACTTGAGCGTCGATTTTTGTGATGCTCGTCAGGGGGGCGGAGCCTATGGAAAAACGCCAGCAACGC
GGCCTTTTTACGGTTCCTGGCCTTTTGCTGGCCTTTTGCTCACATGTTCTTTCCTGCGTTATCCCCTGAT
TCTGTGGATAACCGTATTACCGCCTTTGAGTGAGCTGATACCGCTCGCCGCAGCCGAACGACCGAGCGCA
GCGAGTCAGTGAGCGAGGAAGCGGAAGAGCGCCCAATACGCAAACCGCCTCTCCCCGCGCGTTGGCCGAT
TCATTAATGCAGCTGGCACGACAGGTTTCCCGACTGGAAAGCGGGCAGTGAGCGCAACGCAATTAATGTG
AGTTAGCTCACTCATTAGGCACCCCAGGCTTTACACTTTATGCTTCCGGCTCGTATGTTGTGTGGAATTG
TGAGCGGATAACAATTTCACACAGGAAACAGCTATGACCATGATTACGCCAAGCGCGCAATTAACCCTCA
CTAAAGGGAACAAAAGCTGGAGCTGCAAGC
Features (pLannotate 1.2.2; 31 found; start..end, strand, type, name):
      5..231     +  promoter       RSV promoter: Rous sarcoma virus enhancer/promoter
    232..412     +  LTR            5' LTR (truncated): truncated 5' long terminal repeat (LTR) from HIV-1
    459..584     +  misc_feature   HIV-1 Ψ: packaging signal of human immunodeficiency virus type 1
    568..931     +  CDS            HIV-1 gag (fragment): gag protein from human immunodeficiency virus 1; gag
   1077..1310    +  misc_feature   RRE: The Rev response element (RRE) of HIV-1 allows for Rev-dependent mRNA export from the nucleus to the cytoplasm.
   1687..1713    +  CDS            Rev (fragment): human immunodeficiency virus 1 (HIV-1) Rev protein; rev; enhances nuclear export of unspliced and incompletely spliced viral mRNAs
   1720..1743    +  promoter       SV40 promoter (fragment): SV40 early promoter
   1744..1815    +  promoter       SV40 promoter (fragment): SV40 enhancer and early promoter
   1839..1974    +  rep_origin     SV40 ori: SV40 origin of replication
   2020..2616    +  CDS            PuroR (fragment): puromycin N-acetyltransferase; pac from Streptomyces; confers resistance to puromycin
   2665..2782    +  misc_feature   cPPT/CTS: central polypurine tract and central termination sequence of HIV-1
   2847..2913    +  CDS            small t antigen (fragment): SV40 (simian virus 40) small t antigen
   2920..4098    +  promoter       EF-1α promoter: strong constitutive promoter for human elongation factor EF-1α
   4115..5584    +  CDS            THRA: THA_HUMAN - Also known as EAR7, ERBA1, NR1A1, THRA1, THRA2. Experimental evidence at protein level: Swiss-Prot protein existence level 1. [Isoform Alpha-2]: Does not bind thyroid hormone and functions as a weak dominant negative inhibitor of thyroid hormone action. From Homo sapiens (Human).
   5600..5653    +  promoter       U6 promoter (fragment): RNA polymerase III promoter for human U6 snRNA
   5695..6283    +  misc_feature   WPRE: woodchuck hepatitis virus posttranscriptional regulatory element
   6334..6353    +  misc_feature   cPPT/CTS (fragment): central polypurine tract and central termination sequence of HIV-1
   6355..6588    +  LTR            3' LTR (ΔU3): self-inactivating 3' long terminal repeat (LTR) from HIV-1
   6666..6787    +  polyA_signal   SV40 poly(A) signal: SV40 polyadenylation signal
   6827..6962    +  rep_origin     SV40 ori: SV40 origin of replication
   6983..7001    -  promoter       T7 promoter: promoter for bacteriophage T7 RNA polymerase
   7009..7164    +  CDS            lacZα (fragment): LacZα fragment of β-galactosidase; lacZ fragment
   7169..7597    +  rep_origin     f1 ori (sequence partly withheld): f1 bacteriophage origin of replication; arrow indicates direction of (+) strand synthesis
   7650..7754    +  promoter       AmpR promoter: bla
   7755..8615    +  CDS            AmpR: β-lactamase; bla; confers resistance to ampicillin, carbenicillin, and related antibiotics
   8786..9374    +  rep_origin     ori: high-copy-number ColE1/pMB1/pBR322/pUC origin of replication
   9557..9649    +  CDS            lacI (fragment): lac repressor; lacI; The lac repressor binds to the lac operator to inhibit transcription in E. coli. This inhibition can be relieved by adding lactose or isopropyl-β-D-thiogalactopyranoside (IPTG).
   9662..9683    +  protein_bind   CAP binding site: CAP binding activates transcription in the presence of cAMP. E. coli catabolite activator protein
   9698..9728    +  promoter       lac promoter: promoter for the E. coli lac operon
   9736..9752    +  protein_bind   lac operator: The lac repressor binds to the lac operator to inhibit transcription in E. coli. This inhibition can be relieved by adding lactose or isopropyl-β-D-thiogalactopyranoside (IPTG). lac repressor encoded by lacI
   9797..9815    +  promoter       T3 promoter: promoter for bacteriophage T3 RNA polymerase
