[The description below was written by a language model from this plasmid's Addgene catalogue record and pLannotate feature annotations shown in this document.]
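Description:
TFORF0453 is a lentiviral mammalian expression plasmid built on the pLX_TRC317 backbone and carrying the human thyroid hormone receptor alpha (THRA) open reading frame. It belongs to a barcoded transcription factor ORF collection designed for overexpression studies and pooled screens. It is maintained in E. coli through a high-copy ColE1/pUC-type origin with ampicillin selection (AmpR), and also carries an f1 origin plus leftover lac and T7/T3 cloning-vector elements. The depositor notes a risk of recombination, as is common for LTR-containing plasmids, and that the ORF portion was made by gene synthesis.

The viral cassette follows a third-generation, self-inactivating layout. An RSV promoter is fused to a truncated HIV-1 5' LTR to drive genomic RNA production in packaging cells, followed by the Ψ packaging signal with a gag fragment, the RRE for Rev-dependent nuclear export, a cPPT/CTS, and a ΔU3 3' LTR with a downstream SV40 poly(A) signal. Within the provirus, an SV40 early promoter drives puromycin N-acetyltransferase for selection of transduced cells. A separate EF-1α promoter drives THRA, and a WPRE downstream enhances transcript expression. The annotation matches the ORF to human THRA and cites the alpha-2 isoform, which does not bind thyroid hormone and acts as a weak dominant-negative inhibitor. However, the depositor lists several transcript accessions, so the isoform should be confirmed against the sequence.

The unique 24-bp barcode is not annotated as a feature. It may lie in the short interval between the ORF and the WPRE, where a small U6-like fragment is called, but the record does not give its position. The barcode lets the transcription factor be identified by sequencing in pooled experiments such as directed differentiation screens.
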