Addgene plasmid #142628: TFORF0453
Purpose: Lentiviral vector for overexpressing transcription factor ORFs with unique 24-bp barcodes. Barcodes facilitate identification of transcription factors in pooled screens.
Depositing lab: Feng Zhang. Depositing organization: Broad Institute. Publication: A transcription factor atlas of directed differentiation. Joung J, Ma S, Tay T, Geiger-Schuller KR, Kirchgatterer PC, Verdine VK, Guo B, Arias-Garcia MA, Allen WE, Singh A, Kuksenko O, Abudayyeh OO, Gootenberg JS, Fu Z, Macrae RK, Buenrostro JD, Regev A, Zhang F. Cell. 2023 Jan 5;186(1):209-229.e26. doi: 10.1016/j.cell.2022.11.026. PubMed 36608654.
Backbone
  Vector backbone: pLX_TRC317
  Backbone manufacturer: Broad Institute Genetic Perturbation Platform
  Backbone size w/o insert (bp): 8264
  Vector type: Mammalian Expression, Lentiviral
  Selectable markers: Puromycin
Growth in bacteria
  Bacterial resistance: Ampicillin, 100 μg/mL
  Growth temperature: 37°C
  Growth strain: NEB Stable
  Copy number: High Copy
Gene/Insert
  Gene/Insert name: THRA
  Species: H. sapiens (human)
  Insert size (bp): 1574
  Entrez Gene: THRA (a.k.a. AR7, CHNG6, EAR7, ERB-T-1, ERBA, ERBA1, NR1A1, THRA1, THRA2, THRalpha, THRalpha1, THRalpha2, TRalpha, TRalpha1, TRalpha2, c-ERBA-1, c-erbA)
  Promoter: EF1a
  Cloning method: Unknown
  Sequencing primers: 5′ GGGTGGAGACTGAAGTTAGGCCAG; 3′ CACATAGCGTAAAAGGAGCAACATAG
Terms and licenses: Academic/Nonprofit Terms; Industry Terms: Not Available to Industry
Depositor comments: NM_001190919,NM_003250,ENST00000394121,ENST00000264637 . The transcription factor ORF portion of this plasmid was synthesized by Genewiz. Please test multiple small colonies in case of plasmid recombination. To make this collection available in a timely manner, a portion of this collection was not fully sequenced by Addgene. If an Addgene verified full plasmid sequence is not available, please contact us prior to placing an order to request the full sequence.
How to cite: TFORF0453 was a gift from Feng Zhang (Addgene plasmid # 142628 ; http://n2t.net/addgene:142628 ; RRID:Addgene_142628)
