>Addgene plasmid #142628 | TFORF0453 | depositor partial sequence | sequence record 280022 | Insert
ACCGCCACCATGGAACAGAAGCCAAGCAAGGTGGAGTGTGGGTCAGACCCAGAGGAGAACAGTGCCAGGT
CACCAGATGGAAAGCGAAAAAGAAAGAACGGCCAATGTTCCCTGAAAACCAGCATGTCAGGGTATATCCC
TAGTTACCTGGACAAAGACGAGCAGTGTGTCGTGTGTGGGGACAAGGCAACTGGTTATCACTACCGCTGT
ATCACTTGTGAGGGCTGCAAGGGCTTCTTTCGCCGCACAATCCAGAAGAACCTCCATCCCACCTATTCCT
GCAAATATGACAGCTGCTGTGTCATTGACAAGATCACCCGCAATCAGTGCCAGCTGTGCCGCTTCAAGAA
GTGCATCGCCGTGGGCATGGCCATGGACTTGGTTCTAGATGACTCGAAGCGGGTGGCCAAGCGTAAGCTG
ATTGAGCAGAACCGGGAGCGGCGGCGGAAGGAGGAGATGATCCGATCACTGCAGCAGCGACCAGAGCCCA
CTCCTGAAGAGTGGGATCTGATCCACATTGCCACAGAGGCCCATCGCAGCACCAATGCCCAGGGCAGCCA
TTGGAAACAGAGGCGGAAATTCCTGCCCGATGACATTGGCCAGTCACCCATTGTCTCCATGCCGGACGGA
GACAAGGTGGACCTGGAAGCCTTCAGCGAGTTTACCAAGATCATCACCCCGGCCATCACCCGTGTGGTGG
ACTTTGCCAAAAAACTGCCCATGTTCTCCGAGCTGCCTTGCGAAGACCAGATCATCCTCCTGAAGGGGTG
CTGCATGGAGATCATGTCCCTGCGGGCGGCTGTCCGCTACGACCCTGAGAGCGACACCCTGACGCTGAGT
GGGGAGATGGCTGTCAAGCGGGAGCAGCTCAAGAATGGCGGCCTGGGCGTAGTCTCCGACGCCATCTTTG
AACTGGGCAAGTCACTCTCTGCCTTTAACCTGGATGACACGGAAGTGGCTCTGCTGCAGGCTGTGCTGCT
AATGTCAACAGACCGCTCGGGCCTGCTGTGTGTGGACAAGATCGAGAAGAGTCAGGAGGCGTACCTGCTG
GCGTTCGAGCACTACGTCAACCACCGCAAACACAACATTCCGCACTTCTGGCCCAAGCTGCTGATGAAGG
AGAGAGAAGTGCAGAGTTCGATTCTGTACAAGGGGGCAGCGGCAGAAGGCCGGCCGGGCGGGTCACTGGG
CGTCCACCCGGAAGGACAGCAGCTTCTCGGAATGCATGTTGTTCAGGGTCCGCAGGTCCGGCAGCTTGAG
CAGCAGCTTGGTGAAGCGGGAAGTCTCCAAGGGCCGGTTCTTCAGCACCAGAGCCCGAAGAGCCCGCAGC
AGCGTCTCCTGGAGCTGCTCCACCGAAGCGGAATTCTCCATGCCCGAGCGGTCTGTGGGGAAGACGACAG
CAGTGAGGCGGACTCCCCGAGCTCCTCTGAGGAGGAACCGGAGGTCTGCGAGGACCTGGCAGGCAATGCA
GCCTCTCCCTAGTAATGAACTAGTCCGTAACTTGAAAGTATTTCGATTTCTTGGCTTTATATATCTTGTG
GAAAGGACGACTGGCCGTGCTCTCGCGGGCTCAA
