>Addgene plasmid #142628 | TFORF0453 | depositor partial sequence | sequence record 280023 | Barcode
CTGGCCGTGCTCTCGCGGGCTCAA
